Addgene plasmid #208871: pGEX-4T1-MBP-TEV-NAP1 (WT)
Purpose: For expression in E. coli of NAP1
Depositing lab: Sascha Martens. Depositing organization: University of Vienna. Publication: Control of mitophagy initiation and progression by the TBK1 adaptors NAP1 and SINTBAD. Adriaenssens E, Nguyen TN, Sawa-Makarska J, Khuu G, Schuschnig M, Shoebridge S, Watts EM, Csalyi KD, Padman BS, Lazarou M, Martens S. bioRxiv September 25, 202 10.1101/2023.09.25.559255.
Backbone
  Vector backbone: pGEX-4T1
  Vector type: Bacterial Expression
Growth in bacteria
  Bacterial resistance: Ampicillin, 100 μg/mL
  Growth temperature: 37°C
  Growth strain: DH5alpha
  Copy number: Unknown
Gene/Insert
  Gene/Insert name: NAP1
  Species: H. sapiens (human)
  Entrez Gene: AZI2 (a.k.a. AZ2, NAP1, TILP)
  Tag / fusion protein: MBP-TEV (N terminal on insert)
  Cloning method: Gibson Cloning
Terms and licenses: Academic/Nonprofit Terms; Industry Terms: Not Available to Industry
Depositor comments: Please note: Plasmid contains a 701bp deletion that removes lacZalpha from the plasmid. This deletion is not known to affect plasmid function.
How to cite: pGEX-4T1-MBP-TEV-NAP1 (WT) was a gift from Sascha Martens (Addgene plasmid # 208871 ; http://n2t.net/addgene:208871 ; RRID:Addgene_208871)
