[The description below was written by a language model from this plasmid's Addgene catalogue record and pLannotate feature annotations shown in this document.]
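Description:
pGEX-4T1-MBP-TEV-NAP1 (WT) is a bacterial expression plasmid built on the pGEX-4T1 backbone for producing wild-type human NAP1 (the product of the AZI2 gene) as a recombinant fusion protein in E. coli. It replicates from a ColE1/pMB1-type origin and is selected with ampicillin through the β-lactamase (AmpR) gene and its own promoter. Short remnants of the pBR322 rop and bom regions are also annotated. The depositor notes a 701 bp deletion that removes lacZalpha from the plasmid and is not known to affect function.

The payload is a single open reading frame assembled by Gibson cloning. A cytosolic form of E. coli maltose-binding protein lacking its signal sequence comes first, followed by a tobacco etch virus (TEV) protease recognition site and then the full AZI2/NAP1 coding sequence. MBP serves as an N-terminal solubility and affinity handle, and the TEV site allows the tag to be cleaved off after purification. No GST coding sequence is annotated in the feature table, which suggests that MBP takes the place of the GST tag usually found in pGEX vectors. Upstream of the fusion, the annotation identifies a CAP binding site, a lac promoter spanning the sequence origin, and a lac operator. A plasmid-borne lacI gene with its own promoter supplies the repressor, so expression should be repressed until induction with IPTG.

NAP1 is an adaptor protein that binds and activates the kinase TBK1. The associated work examines the TBK1 adaptors NAP1 and SINTBAD in the initiation and progression of mitophagy, and this construct provides the recombinant wild-type NAP1 protein.
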