Features (pLannotate 1.2.2; 14 found; start..end, strand, type, name):
     22..38      +  protein_bind   lac operator: The lac repressor binds to the lac operator to inhibit transcription in E. coli. This inhibition can be relieved by adding lactose or isopropyl-β-D-thiogalactopyranoside (IPTG). lac repressor encoded by lacI
     61..1161    +  CDS            MBP: maltose binding protein from E. coli; malE (mutated); This version of the gene does not encode a signal sequence, so MBP will remain in the cytosol.
   1186..1205    +  CDS            TEV site (fragment): tobacco etch virus (TEV) protease recognition and cleavage site
   1213..2388    +  CDS            AZI2: AZI2_HUMAN - Also known as NAP1, TBKBP2. Experimental evidence at protein level: Swiss-Prot protein existence level 1. Adapter protein which binds TBK1 and IKBKE playing a role in antiviral innate immunity. Activates serine/threonine-protein kinase TBK1 and facilitates its oligomerization. Enhances the phosphorylation of NF-kappa-B p65 subunit RELA by TBK1. Promotes TBK1-induced as well as TNF-alpha or PMA-induced activation of NF-kappa-B. Participates in IFNB promoter activation via TICAM1. From Homo sapiens (Human).
   2419..2458    +  CDS            rop (fragment): Rop protein, which maintains plasmids at low copy number; rop
   2560..2600    +  misc_feature   bom (fragment): basis of mobility region from pBR322
   2705..2809    +  promoter       AmpR promoter: bla
   2810..3670    +  CDS            AmpR: β-lactamase; bla; confers resistance to ampicillin, carbenicillin, and related antibiotics
   3841..4429    +  rep_origin     ori: high-copy-number ColE1/pMB1/pBR322/pUC origin of replication
   4615..4666    -  misc_feature   bom (fragment): basis of mobility region from pBR322
   4673..4750    +  promoter       lacI promoter: lacI
   4751..5833    +  CDS            lacI: lac repressor; lacI; The lac repressor binds to the lac operator to inhibit transcription in E. coli. This inhibition can be relieved by adding lactose or isopropyl-β-D-thiogalactopyranoside (IPTG).
   5846..5867    +  protein_bind   CAP binding site: CAP binding activates transcription in the presence of cAMP. E. coli catabolite activator protein
   5882..14      +  promoter       lac promoter (across the origin): promoter for the E. coli lac operon
>Addgene plasmid #208871 | pGEX-4T1-MBP-TEV-NAP1 (WT) | addgene full sequence | sequence record 430395 | Addgene NGS Result
CGGCTCGTATGTTGTGTGGAATTGTGAGCGGATAACAATTTCACACAGGAAACAGTATTCATGAAAATCG
AAGAAGGTAAACTGGTAATCTGGATTAACGGCGATAAAGGCTATAACGGTCTCGCTGAAGTCGGTAAGAA
ATTCGAGAAAGATACCGGAATTAAAGTCACCGTTGAGCATCCGGATAAACTGGAAGAGAAATTCCCACAG
GTTGCGGCAACTGGCGATGGCCCTGACATTATCTTCTGGGCACACGACCGCTTTGGTGGCTACGCTCAAT
CTGGCCTGTTGGCTGAAATCACCCCGGACAAAGCGTTCCAGGACAAGCTGTATCCGTTTACCTGGGATGC
CGTACGTTACAACGGCAAGCTGATTGCTTACCCGATCGCTGTTGAAGCGTTATCGCTGATTTATAACAAA
GATCTGCTGCCGAACCCGCCAAAAACCTGGGAAGAGATCCCGGCGCTGGATAAAGAACTGAAAGCGAAAG
GTAAGAGCGCGCTGATGTTCAACCTGCAAGAACCGTACTTCACCTGGCCGCTGATTGCTGCTGACGGGGG
TTATGCGTTCAAGTATGAAAACGGCAAGTACGACATTAAAGACGTGGGCGTGGATAACGCTGGCGCGAAA
GCGGGTCTGACCTTCCTGGTTGACCTGATTAAAAACAAACACATGAATGCAGACACCGATTACTCCATCG
CAGAAGCTGCCTTTAATAAAGGCGAAACAGCGATGACCATCAACGGCCCGTGGGCATGGTCCAACATCGA
CACCAGCAAAGTGAATTATGGTGTAACGGTACTGCCGACCTTCAAGGGTCAACCATCCAAACCGTTCGTT
GGCGTGCTGAGCGCAGGTATTAACGCCGCCAGTCCGAACAAAGAGCTGGCAAAAGAGTTCCTCGAAAACT
ATCTGCTGACTGATGAAGGTCTGGAAGCGGTTAATAAAGACAAACCGCTGGGTGCCGTAGCGCTGAAGTC
TTACGAGGAAGAGTTGGCGAAAGATCCACGTATTGCCGCCACTATGGAAAACGCCCAGAAAGGTGAAATC
ATGCCGAACATCCCGCAGATGTCCGCTTTCTGGTATGCCGTGCGTACTGCGGTGATCAACGCCGCCAGCG
GTCGTCAGACTGTCGATGAAGCCCTGAAAGACGCGCAGACTAATTCGAGCTCGGCTCCGGAATTCGAAAA
CCTGTATTTTCAGGGAGGAGGAATGGATGCACTGGTAGAAGATGATATCTGTATTCTGAATCATGAAAAA
GCCCATAAGAGAGATACAGTGACTCCAGTTTCAATATATTCAGGAGATGAATCTGTTGCTTCCCATTTTG
CTCTTGTCACTGCATATGAAGACATCAAAAAACGACTTAAGGATTCAGAGAAAGAGAACTCTTTGTTAAA
GAAGAGAATAAGATTTTTGGAAGAAAAGCTAATAGCTCGATTTGAAGAAGAAACAAGTTCCGTGGGACGA
GAACAAGTAAATAAGGCCTATCATGCATATCGAGAGGTTTGCATTGATAGAGATAATTTGAAGAGCAAAC
TGGACAAAATGAATAAAGACAACTCTGAATCTTTGAAAGTATTGAATGAGCAGCTACAATCTAAAGAAGT
AGAACTCCTCCAGCTGAGGACAGAGGTGGAAACTCAGCAGGTGATGAGGAATTTAAATCCACCTTCATCA
AACTGGGAGGTGGAAAAGTTGAGCTGTGACCTGAAGATCCATGGTTTGGAACAAGAGCTGGAACTGATGA
GGAAAGAATGTAGCGATCTCAAAATAGAACTACAGAAAGCCAAACAAACGGATCCATATCAGGAAGACAA
TCTGAAGAGCAGAGATCTCCAAAAACTAAGCATTTCAAGTGATAATATGCAGCATGCATACTGGGAACTG
AAGAGAGAAATGTCTAATTTACATCTGGTGACTCAAGTACAAGCTGAACTACTAAGAAAACTGAAAACCT
CAACTGCAATCAAGAAAGCCTGTGCCCCTGTAGGATGCAGTGAAGACCTTGGAAGAGACAGCACAAAACT
GCACTTGATGAATTTTACTGCAACATACACAAGACATCCCCCTCTCTTACCAAATGGCAAAGCTCTTTGT
CATACCACATCTTCCCCTTTACCAGGAGATGTAAAGGTTTTATCAGAGAAAGCAATCCTCCAATCATGGA
CAGACAATGAGAGATCCATTCCTAATGATGGTACATGCTTTCAGGAACACAGTTCTTATGGCAGAAATTC
TCTGGAAGACAATTCCTGGGTATTTCCAAGTCCTCCTAAATCAAGTGAGACAGCATTTGGGGAAACTAAA
ACTAAAACTTTGCCTTTACCCAACCTTCCACCACTGCATTACTTGGATCAACATAATCAGAACTGCCTTT
ATAAGAATTAAGCGGCCGCATCGTGACTGACTGACGATCTGCCTCGCGCGTTTCGGTGATGACGGTGAAA
ACCTCTGACACATGCAGCTCCCGGAGACGGTCACAGCTTGTCTGTAAGCGGATGCCGGGAGCAGACAAGC
CCGTCAGGGCGCGTCAGCGGGTGTTGGCGGGTGTCGGGGCGCAGCCATGACCCAGTCACGTAGCGATAGC
GGAGTGTATAATTCTTGAAGACGAAAGGGCCTCGTGATACGCCTATTTTTATAGGTTAATGTCATGATAA
TAATGGTTTCTTAGACGTCAGGTGGCACTTTTCGGGGAAATGTGCGCGGAACCCCTATTTGTTTATTTTT
CTAAATACATTCAAATATGTATCCGCTCATGAGACAATAACCCTGATAAATGCTTCAATAATATTGAAAA
AGGAAGAGTATGAGTATTCAACATTTCCGTGTCGCCCTTATTCCCTTTTTTGCGGCATTTTGCCTTCCTG
TTTTTGCTCACCCAGAAACGCTGGTGAAAGTAAAAGATGCTGAAGATCAGTTGGGTGCACGAGTGGGTTA
CATCGAACTGGATCTCAACAGCGGTAAGATCCTTGAGAGTTTTCGCCCCGAAGAACGTTTTCCAATGATG
AGCACTTTTAAAGTTCTGCTATGTGGCGCGGTATTATCCCGTGTTGACGCCGGGCAAGAGCAACTCGGTC
GCCGCATACACTATTCTCAGAATGACTTGGTTGAGTACTCACCAGTCACAGAAAAGCATCTTACGGATGG
CATGACAGTAAGAGAATTATGCAGTGCTGCCATAACCATGAGTGATAACACTGCGGCCAACTTACTTCTG
ACAACGATCGGAGGACCGAAGGAGCTAACCGCTTTTTTGCACAACATGGGGGATCATGTAACTCGCCTTG
ATCGTTGGGAACCGGAGCTGAATGAAGCCATACCAAACGACGAGCGTGACACCACGATGCCTGCAGCAAT
GGCAACAACGTTGCGCAAACTATTAACTGGCGAACTACTTACTCTAGCTTCCCGGCAACAATTAATAGAC
TGGATGGAGGCGGATAAAGTTGCAGGACCACTTCTGCGCTCGGCCCTTCCGGCTGGCTGGTTTATTGCTG
ATAAATCTGGAGCCGGTGAGCGTGGGTCTCGCGGTATCATTGCAGCACTGGGGCCAGATGGTAAGCCCTC
CCGTATCGTAGTTATCTACACGACGGGGAGTCAGGCAACTATGGATGAACGAAATAGACAGATCGCTGAG
ATAGGTGCCTCACTGATTAAGCATTGGTAACTGTCAGACCAAGTTTACTCATATATACTTTAGATTGATT
TAAAACTTCATTTTTAATTTAAAAGGATCTAGGTGAAGATCCTTTTTGATAATCTCATGACCAAAATCCC
TTAACGTGAGTTTTCGTTCCACTGAGCGTCAGACCCCGTAGAAAAGATCAAAGGATCTTCTTGAGATCCT
TTTTTTCTGCGCGTAATCTGCTGCTTGCAAACAAAAAAACCACCGCTACCAGCGGTGGTTTGTTTGCCGG
ATCAAGAGCTACCAACTCTTTTTCCGAAGGTAACTGGCTTCAGCAGAGCGCAGATACCAAATACTGTCCT
TCTAGTGTAGCCGTAGTTAGGCCACCACTTCAAGAACTCTGTAGCACCGCCTACATACCTCGCTCTGCTA
ATCCTGTTACCAGTGGCTGCTGCCAGTGGCGATAAGTCGTGTCTTACCGGGTTGGACTCAAGACGATAGT
TACCGGATAAGGCGCAGCGGTCGGGCTGAACGGGGGGTTCGTGCACACAGCCCAGCTTGGAGCGAACGAC
CTACACCGAACTGAGATACCTACAGCGTGAGCTATGAGAAAGCGCCACGCTTCCCGAAGGGAGAAAGGCG
GACAGGTATCCGGTAAGCGGCAGGGTCGGAACAGGAGAGCGCACGAGGGAGCTTCCAGGGGGAAACGCCT
GGTATCTTTATAGTCCTGTCGGGTTTCGCCACCTCTGACTTGAGCGTCGATTTTTGTGATGCTCGTCAGG
GGGGCGGAGCCTATGGAAAAACGCCAGCAACGCGGCCTTTTTACGGTTCCTGGCCTTTTGCTGGCCTTTT
GCTCACATGTTCTTTCCTGCGTTATCCCCTGATTCTGTGGATAACCGTATTACCGCCTTTGAGTGAGCTG
ATACCGCTCGCCGCAGCCGAACGACCGAGCGCAGCGAGTCAGTGAGCGAGGAAGCGGAAGAGCGCCTGAT
GCGGTATTTTCTCCTTACGCATCTGTGCGGTATTTCACACCGCATAAATTCCGACACCATCGAATGGCGC
AAAACCTTTCGCGGTATGGCATGATAGCGCCCGGAAGAGAGTCAATTCAGGGTGGTGAATGTGAAACCAG
TAACGTTATACGATGTCGCAGAGTATGCCGGTGTCTCTTATCAGACCGTTTCCCGCGTGGTGAACCAGGC
CAGCCACGTTTCTGCGAAAACGCGGGAAAAAGTGGAAGCGGCGATGGCGGAGCTGAATTACATTCCCAAC
CGCGTGGCACAACAACTGGCGGGCAAACAGTCGTTGCTGATTGGCGTTGCCACCTCCAGTCTGGCCCTGC
ACGCGCCGTCGCAAATTGTCGCGGCGATTAAATCTCGCGCCGATCAACTGGGTGCCAGCGTGGTGGTGTC
GATGGTAGAACGAAGCGGCGTCGAAGCCTGTAAAGCGGCGGTGCACAATCTTCTCGCGCAACGCGTCAGT
GGGCTGATCATTAACTATCCGCTGGATGACCAGGATGCCATTGCTGTGGAAGCTGCCTGCACTAATGTTC
CGGCGTTATTTCTTGATGTCTCTGACCAGACACCCATCAACAGTATTATTTTCTCCCATGAAGACGGTAC
GCGACTGGGCGTGGAGCATCTGGTCGCATTGGGTCACCAGCAAATCGCGCTGTTAGCGGGCCCATTAAGT
TCTGTCTCGGCGCGTCTGCGTCTGGCTGGCTGGCATAAATATCTCACTCGCAATCAAATTCAGCCGATAG
CGGAACGGGAAGGCGACTGGAGTGCCATGTCCGGTTTTCAACAAACCATGCAAATGCTGAATGAGGGCAT
CGTTCCCACTGCGATGCTGGTTGCCAACGATCAGATGGCGCTGGGCGCAATGCGCGCCATTACCGAGTCC
GGGCTGCGCGTTGGTGCGGATATCTCGGTAGTGGGATACGACGATACCGAAGACAGCTCATGTTATATCC
CGCCGTTAACCACCATCAAACAGGATTTTCGCCTGCTGGGGCAAACCAGCGTGGACCGCTTGCTGCAACT
CTCTCAGGGCCAGGCGGTGAAGGGCAATCAGCTGTTGCCCGTCTCACTGGTGAAAAGAAAAACCACCCTG
GCGCCCAATACGCAAACCGCCTCTCCCCGCGCGTTGGCCGATTCATTAATGCAGCTGGCACGACAGGTTT
CCCGACTGGAAAGCGGGCAGTGAGCGCAACGCAATTAATGTAAGTTAGCTCACTCATTAGGCACCCCAGG
CTTTACACTTTATGCTTC
